>Addgene plasmid #8554 | HOXD12 (murine) pRSETa | addgene partial sequence | sequence record 17365 | 8554 with T7
AGATCCNCTGAATATTTTGTTTACTTTAAGAAGGAGATATACATATGCGGGGTTCTCATCATCATCATCA
TCATGGTATGGCTAGCATGACTGGTGGACAGCAAATGGGTCGGGATCTGTACGACGATGACGATAAGGAT
CGATGGGGATCCATGTGTGAGCGCAGTCTCTACAGAGCTGGCTATGTGGGCTCGCTTCTGAATTTACAGT
CACCGGACTCTTTCTACTTTTCCAACCTGAGAGCCAATGGCAGCCAGTTGGCCGCGCTTCCCCCCATCTC
ATACCCTCGCAGCGCGCTGCCCTGGGCTACTACGCCCGCCTCATGCACCCCTGCGCAGCCTGCCACCGCC
TCTGCCTTTGGAGGCTTCTCTCAGCCTTACTTGACCGGCTCTGGGCCAATTGGCCTGCAGTCTCCAGGCG
CCAAGGACGGACCCGAAGACCAGGTCAAGTTCTATACGCCTGATGCGCCCACCGCATCTGAGGAACGCAG
CCGGACTAGGCCGCCCTTCGCCCCCGAGTCTAGTTTGGTTCATTCGGCTCTCAAAGGCACCAAGTATGAC
TACGCGGGTGTGGGCCGGACCGCTCCAGGCTCTGCGACCCTGCTCCAGGGGGCCCCCTGTGCCTCCAGCT
TCAAGGAAGACACCAAAGGCCCGCTCAACTTGAACATGGCAGTGCAAGTGGCCGGGGTGGCCTCTTGCCT
GCGATCTTCACTGCCGACGGCTGCNGGGGGGGGCGGCC
