[The description below was written by a language model from this plasmid's Addgene catalogue record.]
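Description:
HOXD12 (murine) pRSETa is a bacterial expression plasmid that carries the mouse Hoxd12 coding sequence (also known as Hox-4.7 or Hox-5.6) in the commercial pRSETa backbone. The backbone is about 2.9 kb and the insert about 838 bp. The plasmid is maintained at high copy in E. coli under ampicillin selection. No feature table accompanies the record, so individual backbone elements are not itemised. The promoter is not stated either, although the use of a T7 primer for 5′ sequencing fits the T7 promoter-driven expression that is typical of the pRSET series, which requires a host strain supplying T7 RNA polymerase.

The insert was cloned by restriction digestion between BamHI at the 5′ end and XhoI at the 3′ end, and both sites remain intact. The BamHI site sits directly against the Hoxd12 start codon, which places the homeobox gene in frame with the N-terminal leader encoded by the vector. That leader provides a polyhistidine tag for metal-affinity purification and an Xpress epitope for antibody detection. The depositor notes that these fusion tags can be removed with enterokinase, leaving a protein close to its native form.

The construct is suited to producing and purifying recombinant HOXD12 protein in bacteria. The associated publication concerns how AbdB-like Hox proteins stabilise DNA binding by Meis1 homeodomain proteins, which suggests the protein was made for in vitro DNA-binding and protein interaction studies, though the record does not spell out the specific assays.
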