Addgene plasmid #8554: HOXD12 (murine) pRSETa
Depositing lab: Corey Largman. Depositing organization: San Francisco VA Health Care System. Publication: AbdB-like Hox proteins stabilize DNA binding by the Meis1 homeodomain proteins. Shen WF, Montgomery JC, Rozenfeld S, Moskow JJ, Lawrence HJ, Buchberg AM, Largman C. Mol Cell Biol 1997 Nov;17(11):6448-58. PubMed 9343407.
Backbone
  Vector backbone: pRSETa
  Backbone manufacturer: Invitrogen
  Backbone size w/o insert (bp): 2900
  Vector type: Bacterial Expression
Growth in bacteria
  Bacterial resistance: Ampicillin, 100 μg/mL
  Growth temperature: 37°C
  Growth strain: DH5alpha
  Copy number: High Copy
Gene/Insert
  Gene/Insert name: HOXD12 (alt names: HOX4H; HOX4.7)
  Species: M. musculus (mouse)
  Insert size (bp): 838
  Mutation: Fusion sequence is: ggatccATG
  GenBank ID: MMHOX47
  Entrez Gene: Hoxd12 (a.k.a. Hox-4.7, Hox-5.6)
  Tag / fusion protein: XPress (N terminal on backbone); HIS (N terminal on backbone)
  Cloning method: Restriction Enzyme; 5′ cloning site BamHI (not destroyed); 3′ cloning site XhoI (not destroyed)
  Sequencing primers: 5′ T7
Terms and licenses: Academic/Nonprofit Terms; Industry Terms: Not Available to Industry
Depositor comments: Fusion tags can be removed using enterokinase
How to cite: HOXD12 (murine) pRSETa was a gift from Corey Largman (Addgene plasmid # 8554 ; http://n2t.net/addgene:8554 ; RRID:Addgene_8554)
